>Addgene plasmid #42758 | TAL3295 | depositor partial sequence | sequence record 57878 | TAL3295 sequence 2430 bps
TCTAGAGCTAGCACCATGGACTACAAAGACCATGACGGTGATTATAAAGATCATGACATCGATTACAAGG
ATGACGATGACAAGATGGCCCCCAAGAAGAAGAGGAAGGTGGGCATTCACCGCGGGGTACCTATGGTGGA
CTTGAGGACACTCGGTTATTCGCAACAGCAACAGGAGAAAATCAAGCCTAAGGTCAGGAGCACCGTCGCG
CAACACCACGAGGCGCTTGTGGGGCATGGCTTCACTCATGCGCATATTGTCGCGCTTTCACAGCACCCTG
CGGCGCTTGGGACGGTGGCTGTCAAATACCAAGATATGATTGCGGCCCTGCCCGAAGCCACGCACGAGGC
AATTGTAGGGGTCGGTAAACAGTGGTCGGGAGCGCGAGCACTTGAGGCGCTGCTGACTGTGGCGGGTGAG
CTTAGGGGGCCTCCGCTCCAGCTCGACACCGGGCAGCTGCTGAAGATCGCGAAGAGAGGGGGAGTAACAG
CGGTAGAGGCAGTGCACGCCTGGCGCAATGCGCTCACCGGGGCCCCCTTGAACCTGACCCCAGACCAGGT
AGTCGCAATCGCGTCGAACATTGGGGGAAAGCAAGCCCTGGAAACCGTGCAAAGGTTGTTGCCGGTCCTT
TGTCAAGACCACGGCCTTACACCGGAGCAAGTCGTGGCCATTGCAAATAATAACGGTGGCAAACAGGCTC
TTGAGACGGTTCAGAGACTTCTCCCAGTTCTCTGTCAAGCCCACGGGCTGACTCCCGATCAAGTTGTAGC
GATTGCGTCGAACATTGGAGGGAAACAAGCATTGGAGACTGTCCAACGGCTCCTTCCCGTGTTGTGTCAA
GCCCACGGTTTGACGCCTGCACAAGTGGTCGCCATCGCCTCCAATATTGGCGGTAAGCAGGCGCTGGAAA
CAGTACAGCGCCTGCTGCCTGTACTGTGCCAGGATCATGGACTGACCCCAGACCAGGTAGTCGCAATCGC
GAACAATAATGGGGGAAAGCAAGCCCTGGAAACCGTGCAAAGGTTGTTGCCGGTCCTTTGTCAAGACCAC
GGCCTTACACCGGAGCAAGTCGTGGCCATTGCAAATAATAACGGTGGCAAACAGGCTCTTGAGACGGTTC
AGAGACTTCTCCCAGTTCTCTGTCAAGCCCACGGGCTGACTCCCGATCAAGTTGTAGCGATTGCGTCGAA
CATTGGAGGGAAACAAGCATTGGAGACTGTCCAACGGCTCCTTCCCGTGTTGTGTCAAGCCCACGGTTTG
ACGCCTGCACAAGTGGTCGCCATCGCCTCCAATATTGGCGGTAAGCAGGCGCTGGAAACAGTACAGCGCC
TGCTGCCTGTACTGTGCCAGGATCATGGACTGACCCCAGACCAGGTAGTCGCAATCGCGAACAATAATGG
GGGAAAGCAAGCCCTGGAAACCGTGCAAAGGTTGTTGCCGGTCCTTTGTCAAGACCACGGCCTTACACCG
GAGCAAGTCGTGGCCATTGCATCCCACGACGGTGGCAAACAGGCTCTTGAGACGGTTCAGAGACTTCTCC
CAGTTCTCTGTCAAGCCCACGGGCTGACTCCCGATCAAGTTGTAGCGATTGCGTCCAACGGTGGAGGGAA
ACAAGCATTGGAGACTGTCCAACGGCTCCTTCCCGTGTTGTGTCAAGCCCACGGTTTGACGCCTGCACAA
GTGGTCGCCATCGCCTCGAATGGCGGCGGTAAGCAGGCGCTGGAAACAGTACAGCGCCTGCTGCCTGTAC
TGTGCCAGGATCATGGACTGACCCCAGACCAGGTAGTCGCAATCGCGTCGAACATTGGGGGAAAGCAAGC
CCTGGAAACCGTGCAAAGGTTGTTGCCGGTCCTTTGTCAAGACCACGGCCTTACACCGGAGCAAGTCGTG
GCCATTGCAAGCAATGGGGGTGGCAAACAGGCTCTTGAGACGGTTCAGAGACTTCTCCCAGTTCTCTGTC
AAGCCCACGGGCTGACTCCCGATCAAGTTGTAGCGATTGCGAATAACAATGGAGGGAAACAAGCATTGGA
GACTGTCCAACGGCTCCTTCCCGTGTTGTGTCAAGCCCACGGTTTGACGCCTGCACAAGTGGTCGCCATC
GCCTCCAATATTGGCGGTAAGCAGGCGCTGGAAACAGTACAGCGCCTGCTGCCTGTACTGTGCCAGGATC
ATGGACTGACACCCGAACAGGTGGTCGCCATTGCTAATAATAACGGAGGACGGCCAGCCTTGGAGTCCAT
CGTAGCCCAATTGTCCAGGCCCGATCCCGCGTTGGCTGCGTTAACGAATGACCATCTGGTGGCGTTGGCA
TGTCTTGGTGGACGACCCGCGCTCGATGCAGTCAAAAAGGGTCTGCCTCATGCTCCCGCATTGATCAAAA
GAACCAACCGGCGGATTCCCGAGAGAACTTCCCATCGAGTCGCGGGATCC
