>Addgene plasmid #42758 | TAL3295 | addgene partial sequence | sequence record 60757 | JDS-TALEN-F 5'-TAGGGGTCGGTAAACAGTGG-3'
GCGGGTGAGCTTAGGGGGCCTCCGCTCCAGCTCGACACCGGGCAGCTGCTGAAGATCGCGAAGAGAGGGG
GAGTAACAGCGGTAGAGGCAGTGCACGCCTGGCGCAATGCGCTCACCGGGGCCCCCTTGAACCTGACCCC
AGACCAGGTAGTCGCAATCGCGTCGAACATTGGGGGAAAGCAAGCCCTGGAAACCGTGCAAAGGTTGTTG
CCGGTCCTTTGTCAAGACCACGGCCTTACACCGGAGCAAGTCGTGGCCATTGCAAATAATAACGGTGGCA
AACAGGCTCTTGAGACGGTTCAGAGACTTCTCCCAGTTCTCTGTCAAGCCCACGGGCTGACTCCCGATCA
AGTTGTAGCGATTGCGTCGAACATTGGAGGGAAACAAGCATTGGAGACTGTCCAACGGCTCCTTCCCGTG
TTGTGTCAAGCCCACGGTTTGACGCCTGCACAAGTGGTCGCCATCGCCTCCAATATTGGCGGTAAGCAGG
CGCTGGAAACAGTACAGCGCCTGCTGCCTGTACTGTGCCAGGATCATGGACTGACCCCAGACCAGGTAGT
CGCAATCGCGAACAATAATGGGGGAAAGCAAGCCCTGGAAACCGTGCAAAGGTTGTTGCCGGTCCTTTGT
CAAGACCACGGCCTTACACCGGAGCAAGTCGTGGCCATTGCAAATAATAACGGTGGCAAACAGGCTCTTG
AGACGGTTCAGAGACTTCTCCCAGTTCTCTGTCAAGCCCACGGGCTGACTCCCGATCAAGTTGTAGCGAT
TGCGTCGAACATTGGAGGGAAACAAGCATTGGAGACTGTCCAACGGCTCC
