[The description below was written by a language model from this plasmid's Addgene catalogue record.]
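Description:
TAL3295 is a TALEN expression plasmid built on the JDS74 backbone (about 6.4 kb without insert), a mammalian expression vector that also carries a T7 promoter. It is maintained in E. coli as a high-copy plasmid under ampicillin selection. The record provides no feature table, so elements such as the bacterial origin and the polyadenylation signal are not explicitly listed, although the use of a BGH reverse sequencing primer suggests a BGH terminator region downstream of the coding sequence.

The insert, roughly 1.6 kb and named ZebrafishCommunity-Id4-right, encodes an engineered TAL effector repeat array designed to recognise an 18-nucleotide site in the zebrafish (D. rerio) id4 gene. It was cloned by restriction enzyme methods that destroyed both junction sites, placing the array in frame with backbone-encoded sequences: an N-terminal 3X FLAG epitope tag for detection and a C-terminal wild-type FokI nuclease domain. Expression is driven by the CMV promoter in mammalian cells, while the T7 promoter allows in vitro transcription of mRNA, the usual route for delivering nucleases into zebrafish embryos by injection.

Because FokI cleaves only as a dimer, this "right" monomer is meant to be used together with a matching "left" TALEN that binds the opposite half-site. The pair then makes a double-strand break in the spacer between the two sites. Error-prone repair of that break yields insertions or deletions that disrupt id4, in line with the associated work on targeted gene disruption in zebrafish somatic cells using engineered TALENs.
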