Addgene plasmid #42758: TAL3295
Depositing lab: Keith Joung. Depositing organization: Massachusetts General Hospital. Publication: Targeted gene disruption in somatic zebrafish cells using engineered TALENs. Sander JD, Cade L, Khayter C, Reyon D, Peterson RT, Joung JK, Yeh JR. Nat Biotechnol. 2011 Aug 5;29(8):697-8. doi: 10.1038/nbt.1934. PubMed 21822241.
Backbone
  Vector backbone: JDS74
  Backbone manufacturer: Addgene plasmid #32288
  Backbone size w/o insert (bp): 6447
  Vector type: Mammalian Expression ; T7
Growth in bacteria
  Bacterial resistance: Ampicillin, 100 μg/mL
  Growth temperature: 37°C
  Growth strain: XL1 Blue
  Copy number: High Copy
Gene/Insert
  Gene/Insert name: ZebrafishCommunity-Id4-right (alt name: Id4)
  Species: D. rerio (zebrafish)
  Insert size (bp): 1640
  Promoter: CMV
  Tag / fusion protein: 3X Flag (N terminal on backbone); WT FOKI (C terminal on backbone)
  Cloning method: Restriction Enzyme; 5′ cloning site N/A (destroyed during cloning); 3′ cloning site N/A (destroyed during cloning)
  Sequencing primers: 5′ CMV-F; 3′ BGH-rev
Terms and licenses: Academic/Nonprofit Terms; Industry Terms: Not Available to Industry
Depositor comments: Target binding site: TAGAAGGAAGCTTATGAG It is strongly recommended that users perform a diagnostic digest to verify this plasmid prior to use. For example, a double digest of the plasmid with BamHI and KpnI should result in two bands at 2.3kb and 5.8kb.
How to cite: TAL3295 was a gift from Keith Joung (Addgene plasmid # 42758 ; http://n2t.net/addgene:42758 ; RRID:Addgene_42758)
